>Addgene plasmid #189772 | pER-mScarlet3_N1 | addgene full sequence | sequence record 376488 | Addgene NGS Result
GCCTCGGCCTCTGAGCTATTCCAGAAGTAGTGAGGAGGCTTTTTTGGAGGCCTAGGCTTTTGCAAAGATC
GATCAAGAGACAGGATGAGGATCGTTTCGCATGATTGAACAAGATGGATTGCACGCAGGTTCTCCGGCCG
CTTGGGTGGAGAGGCTATTCGGCTATGACTGGGCACAACAGACAATCGGCTGCTCTGATGCCGCCGTGTT
CCGGCTGTCAGCGCAGGGGCGCCCGGTTCTTTTTGTCAAGACCGACCTGTCCGGTGCCCTGAATGAACTG
CAAGACGAGGCAGCGCGGCTATCGTGGCTGGCCACGACGGGCGTTCCTTGCGCAGCTGTGCTCGACGTTG
TCACTGAAGCGGGAAGGGACTGGCTGCTATTGGGCGAAGTGCCGGGGCAGGATCTCCTGTCATCTCACCT
TGCTCCTGCCGAGAAAGTATCCATCATGGCTGATGCAATGCGGCGGCTGCATACGCTTGATCCGGCTACC
TGCCCATTCGACCACCAAGCGAAACATCGCATCGAGCGAGCACGTACTCGGATGGAAGCCGGTCTTGTCG
ATCAGGATGATCTGGACGAAGAGCATCAGGGGCTCGCGCCAGCCGAACTGTTCGCCAGGCTCAAGGCGAG
CATGCCCGACGGCGAGGATCTCGTCGTGACCCATGGCGATGCCTGCTTGCCGAATATCATGGTGGAAAAT
GGCCGCTTTTCTGGATTCATCGACTGTGGCCGGCTGGGTGTGGCGGACCGCTATCAGGACATAGCGTTGG
CTACCCGTGATATTGCTGAAGAGCTTGGCGGCGAATGGGCTGACCGCTTCCTCGTGCTTTACGGTATCGC
CGCTCCCGATTCGCAGCGCATCGCCTTCTATCGCCTTCTTGACGAGTTCTTCTGAGCGGGACTCTGGGGT
TCGAAATGACCGACCAAGCGACGCCCAACCTGCCATCACGAGATTTCGATTCCACCGCCGCCTTCTATGA
AAGGTTGGGCTTCGGAATCGTTTTCCGGGACGCCGGCTGGATGATCCTCCAGCGCGGGGATCTCATGCTG
GAGTTCTTCGCCCACCCTAGGGGGAGGCTAACTGAAACACGGAAGGAGACAATACCGGAAGGAACCCGCG
CTATGACGGCAATAAAAAGACAGAATAAAACGCACGGTGTTGGGTCGTTTGTTCATAAACGCGGGGTTCG
GTCCCAGGGCTGGCACTCTGTCGATACCCCACCGAGACCCCATTGGGGCCAATACGCCCGCGTTTCTTCC
TTTTCCCCACCCCACCCCCCAAGTTCGGGTGAAGGCCCAGGGCTCGCAGCCAACGTCGGGGCGGCAGGCC
CTGCCATAGCCTCAGGTTACTCATATATACTTTAGATTGATTTAAAACTTCATTTTTAATTTAAAAGGAT
CTAGGTGAAGATCCTTTTTGATAATCTCATGACCAAAATCCCTTAACGTGAGTTTTCGTTCCACTGAGCG
TCAGACCCCGTAGAAAAGATCAAAGGATCTTCTTGAGATCCTTTTTTTCTGCGCGTAATCTGCTGCTTGC
AAACAAAAAAACCACCGCTACCAGCGGTGGTTTGTTTGCCGGATCAAGAGCTACCAACTCTTTTTCCGAA
GGTAACTGGCTTCAGCAGAGCGCAGATACCAAATACTGTTCTTCTAGTGTAGCCGTAGTTAGGCCACCAC
TTCAAGAACTCTGTAGCACCGCCTACATACCTCGCTCTGCTAATCCTGTTACCAGTGGCTGCTGCCAGTG
GCGATAAGTCGTGTCTTACCGGGTTGGACTCAAGACGATAGTTACCGGATAAGGCGCAGCGGTCGGGCTG
AACGGGGGGTTCGTGCACACAGCCCAGCTTGGAGCGAACGACCTACACCGAACTGAGATACCTACAGCGT
GAGCTATGAGAAAGCGCCACGCTTCCCGAAGGGAGAAAGGCGGACAGGTATCCGGTAAGCGGCAGGGTCG
GAACAGGAGAGCGCACGAGGGAGCTTCCAGGGGGAAACGCCTGGTATCTTTATAGTCCTGTCGGGTTTCG
CCACCTCTGACTTGAGCGTCGATTTTTGTGATGCTCGTCAGGGGGGCGGAGCCTATGGAAAAACGCCAGC
AACGCGGCCTTTTTACGGTTCCTGGCCTTTTGCTGGCCTTTTGCTCACATGTTCTTTCCTGCGTTATCCC
CTGATTCTGTGGATAACCGTATTACCGCCATGCATTAGTTATTAATAGTAATCAATTACGGGGTCATTAG
TTCATAGCCCATATATGGAGTTCCGCGTTACATAACTTACGGTAAATGGCCCGCCTGGCTGACCGCCCAA
CGACCCCCGCCCATTGACGTCAATAATGACGTATGTTCCCATAGTAACGCCAATAGGGACTTTCCATTGA
CGTCAATGGGTGGAGTATTTACGGTAAACTGCCCACTTGGCAGTACATCAAGTGTATCATATGCCAAGTA
CGCCCCCTATTGACGTCAATGACGGTAAATGGCCCGCCTGGCATTATGCCCAGTACATGACCTTATGGGA
CTTTCCTACTTGGCAGTACATCTACGTATTAGTCATCGCTATTACCATGGTGATGCGGTTTTGGCAGTAC
ATCAATGGGCGTGGATAGCGGTTTGACTCACGGGGATTTCCAAGTCTCCACCCCATTGACGTCAATGGGA
GTTTGTTTTGGCACCAAAATCAACGGGACTTTCCAAAATGTCGTAACAACTCCGCCCCATTGACGCAAAT
GGGCGGTAGGCGTGTACGGTGGGAGGTCTATATAAGCAGAGCTGGTTTAGTGAACCGTCAGATCCGCTAG
CGCTACCGGACTCAGATCTCGAGCTCAAGCTTCGAATTCGCCACCATGAGGTCTTTGCTAATCTTGGTGC
TTTGCTTCCTGCCCCTGGCTGCTCTGGGGAAAGTCTTTGGACGATGTGAGCTGGCAGCGGCTATGAAGCC
ACCGGTCGCCACCATGGATAGCACCGAGGCAGTGATCAAGGAGTTCATGCGGTTCAAGGTGCACATGGAG
GGCTCCATGAACGGCCACGAGTTCGAGATCGAGGGCGAGGGCGAGGGCCGCCCCTACGAGGGCACCCAGA
CCGCCAAGCTGAGGGTGACCAAGGGTGGCCCCCTGCCCTTCTCCTGGGACATCCTGTCCCCTCAGTTCAT
GTACGGCTCCAGGGCCTTCACGAAGCACCCCGCCGACATCCCCGACTACTGGAAGCAGTCCTTCCCCGAG
GGCTTCAAGTGGGAGCGCGTGATGAACTTCGAGGACGGCGGCGCCGTGTCCGTGGCCCAGGACACCTCCC
TGGAGGACGGCACCCTGATCTACAAGGTGAAGCTCCGCGGCACCAACTTCCCTCCTGACGGCCCCGTAAT
GCAGAAGAAGACAATGGGCTGGGAAGCATCCACCGAGCGGTTGTACCCCGAGGACGTCGTGCTGAAGGGC
GACATTAAGATGGCCCTGCGCCTGAAGGACGGCGGCCGCTACCTGGCGGACTTCAAGACCACCTACAGGG
CCAAGAAGCCCGTGCAGATGCCCGGCGCCTTCAACATCGACCGCAAGTTGGACATCACATCCCACAACGA
GGACTACACCGTGGTGGAACAGTACGAACGCTCCGTGGCCCGCCACTCCACCGGCGGCTCCGGTGGCTCC
TTGTACAAGGATGAATTGTAAGCGGCCGCGACTCTAGATCATAATCAGCCATACCACATTTGTAGAGGTT
TTACTTGCTTTAAAAAACCTCCCACACCTCCCCCTGAACCTGAAACATAAAATGAATGCAATTGTTGTTG
TTAACTTGTTTATTGCAGCTTATAATGGTTACAAATAAAGCAATAGCATCACAAATTTCACAAATAAAGC
ATTTTTTTCACTGCATTCTAGTTGTGGTTTGTCCAAACTCATCAATGTATCTTAAGGCGTAAATTGTAAG
CGTTAATATTTTGTTAAAATTCGCGTTAAATTTTTGTTAAATCAGCTCATTTTTTAACCAATAGGCCGAA
ATCGGCAAAATCCCTTATAAATCAAAAGAATAGACCGAGATAGGGT
[37 nt withheld, positions 4037-4073]
AAAGAACGTGGACTCCAACGTCAAAGG
[49 nt withheld, positions 4101-4149]
T
[91 nt withheld, positions 4151-4241]
G
[124 nt withheld, positions 4243-4366]
CAGGTGGCACTTTTCGGGGAAATGTGCGCGGAACCCCTATTTGTTTATTTTTCTAAATACATTCAAATAT
GTATCCGCTCATGAGACAATAACCCTGATAAATGCTTCAATAATATTGAAAAAGGAAGAGTCCTGAGGCG
GAAAGAACCAGCTGTGGAATGTGTGTCAGTTAGGGTGTGGAAAGTCCCCAGGCTCCCCAGCAGGCAGAAG
TATGCAAAGCATGCATCTCAATTAGTCAGCAACCAGGTGTGGAAAGTCCCCAGGCTCCCCAGCAGGCAGA
AGTATGCAAAGCATGCATCTCAATTAGTCAGCAACCATAGTCCCGCCCCTAACTCCGCCCATCCCGCCCC
TAACTCCGCCCAGTTCCGCCCATTCTCCGCCCCATGGCTGACTAATTTTTTTTATTTATGCAGAGGCCGA
GGCC
Features (pLannotate 1.2.2; 15 found; start..end, strand, type, name):
    101..895     +  CDS            NeoR/KanR: aminoglycoside phosphotransferase from Tn5; aph(3')-II (or nptII); confers resistance to neomycin, kanamycin, and G418 (Geneticin®)
    916..1068    +  CDS            ble (fragment): BLE_KLEPN - Experimental evidence at protein level: Swiss-Prot protein existence level 1. Binding protein with a strong affinity to the bleomycin family of antibiotics. Binds to CL990; an antimitotic-antibiotic compound. From Klebsiella pneumoniae.
   1127..1174    +  polyA_signal   HSV TK poly(A) signal: herpes simplex virus thymidine kinase polyadenylation signal (Cole and Stacy, 1985)
   1265..1281    -  polyA_signal   bGH poly(A) signal (fragment): bovine growth hormone polyadenylation signal
   1503..2091    +  rep_origin     ori: high-copy-number ColE1/pMB1/pBR322/pUC origin of replication
   2266..2569    +  enhancer       CMV enhancer: human cytomegalovirus immediate early enhancer
   2570..2773    +  promoter       CMV promoter: human cytomegalovirus (CMV) immediate early promoter
   2796..2839    +  misc_feature   MCS (fragment): multiple cloning site
   2846..2899    +  sig_peptide    lysozyme signal sequence: signal sequence of chicken lysozyme
   2954..3624    +  CDS            mScarlet-2I (fragment): mScarlet-I derivative in which the N- and C-termini have been modified to reduce cytotoxicity (Valbuena et al., 2020) preserves the original mammalian codon optimization
   3677..3760    +  CDS            large T antigen (fragment): large T antigen from SV40 (simian virus 40)
   3783..3904    +  polyA_signal   SV40 poly(A) signal: SV40 polyadenylation signal
   3938..4366    -  rep_origin     f1 ori (sequence partly withheld): f1 bacteriophage origin of replication; arrow indicates direction of (+) strand synthesis
   4393..4497    +  promoter       AmpR promoter: bla
   4499..66      +  promoter       SV40 promoter (across the origin): SV40 enhancer and early promoter
