[The description below was written by a language model from this plasmid's Addgene catalogue record and pLannotate feature annotations shown in this document.]
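Description:
pER-mScarlet3_N1 is a mammalian expression plasmid built on an N1-type backbone (pN1) and designed to label the endoplasmic reticulum of mammalian cells with the red fluorescent protein mScarlet3. It replicates in E. coli at high copy from a ColE1/pUC-type origin and is selected with kanamycin. The resistance gene is the Tn5 aminoglycoside phosphotransferase (NeoR/KanR), which sits downstream of both a bacterial (AmpR/bla) promoter and the SV40 enhancer/early promoter and ends with an HSV TK polyadenylation signal. This arrangement gives kanamycin resistance in bacteria and can also support G418 selection in mammalian cells. An f1 origin is also present, a standard backbone element that allows single-stranded DNA production.

The payload is a synthetic ER-mScarlet3 fusion driven by the human CMV immediate early enhancer and promoter and terminated by the SV40 poly(A) signal. Just after the remnant of the multiple cloning site, the feature table annotates an N-terminal chicken lysozyme signal sequence, which directs the nascent protein into the secretory pathway. It is followed by the fluorescent protein coding region. The annotation software labelled that region as a fragment of the related mScarlet-2I, most likely because of sequence similarity, whereas the catalogue record identifies it as mScarlet3. The table does not annotate an ER retention motif, so the record does not state how the protein is retained in the ER. The short hits to ble, the bGH poly(A) signal and SV40 large T antigen are fragments, probably backbone remnants rather than functional parts. The plasmid is typically transfected into cultured mammalian cells as a red ER marker for fluorescence microscopy.
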