Addgene plasmid #189772: pER-mScarlet3_N1
Purpose: Construct for labelling endoplasmic reticulum in mammalian cells using ER targeted mScarlet3
Depositing lab: Dorus Gadella. Depositing organization: University of Amsterdam. Publication: mScarlet3: a brilliant and fast-maturing red fluorescent protein. Gadella TWJ Jr, van Weeren L, Stouthamer J, Hink MA, Wolters AHG, Giepmans BNG, Aumonier S, Dupuy J, Royant A. Nat Methods. 2023 Apr;20(4):541-545. doi: 10.1038/s41592-023-01809-y. Epub 2023 Mar 27. PubMed 36973546.
Backbone
  Vector backbone: pN1
  Vector type: Mammalian Expression
Growth in bacteria
  Bacterial resistance: Kanamycin, 50 μg/mL
  Growth temperature: 37°C
  Growth strain: DH5alpha
  Copy number: High Copy
Gene/Insert
  Gene/Insert name: ER-mScarlet3
  Species: Synthetic
  Promoter: CMV
  Cloning method: Restriction Enzyme; 5′ cloning site unknown (unknown if destroyed)
Terms and licenses: Academic/Nonprofit Terms; Industry Terms: Not Available to Industry
How to cite: pER-mScarlet3_N1 was a gift from Dorus Gadella (Addgene plasmid # 189772 ; http://n2t.net/addgene:189772 ; RRID:Addgene_189772)
